Addgene plasmid #182583: pGWT35S-Citrine-NLS
Purpose: Transient expression of Citrine-NLS in plant cell (Nucleus)
Depositing lab: Yutaka Kodama. Depositing organization: Utsunomiya University. Publication: Particle bombardment and subcellular protein localization analysis in the aquatic plant Egeria densa. Osaki Y, Kodama Y. PeerJ. 2017 Sep 7;5:e3779. doi: 10.7717/peerj.3779. eCollection 2017. PubMed 28894649.
Backbone
  Vector backbone: pGWT35S
  Vector type: Plant Expression
Growth in bacteria
  Bacterial resistance: Kanamycin, 50 μg/mL
  Growth temperature: 37°C
  Growth strain: DH5alpha
  Copy number: Unknown
Gene/Insert
  Gene/Insert name: NLS (alt name: nuclear localization signal)
  Promoter: CaMV 35S promoter
  Tag / fusion protein: Citrine (N terminal on insert)
  Cloning method: Gateway Cloning
  Sequencing primers: 5′ GGGGACAAGTTTGTACAAAAAAGCAGGCTCCATGGTGAGCAAGGGCGAG; 3′ GGGGACCACTTTGTACAAGAAAGCTGGGTCTCACACCTTGCGCTTCTTCTTAGGAGGCTTGTACAGCTCG
Terms and licenses: Academic/Nonprofit Terms; Industry Terms: Not Available to Industry
How to cite: pGWT35S-Citrine-NLS was a gift from Yutaka Kodama (Addgene plasmid # 182583 ; http://n2t.net/addgene:182583 ; RRID:Addgene_182583)
