[The description below was written by a language model from this plasmid's Addgene catalogue record and pLannotate feature annotations shown in this document.]
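Description:
pGWT35S-Citrine-NLS is a small (about 4.3 kb) plant expression plasmid built on the pGWT35S backbone, a Gateway-compatible vector intended for transient expression rather than Agrobacterium-mediated transformation; the feature table shows no T-DNA borders and no plant selectable marker. It is propagated in E. coli through a high-copy ColE1/pUC-type origin and selected with kanamycin via an aph(3')-Ia (KanR) gene. Remnants of a pUC-style cloning region (lac promoter/operator, lacZα fragment, MCS fragments, and flanking SP6 and T7 promoters) surround the expression cassette but play no evident role in plant expression.

The payload is a single cassette, annotated on the reverse strand, in which the strong constitutive CaMV 35S promoter is followed by the tobacco mosaic virus Ω leader, a translational enhancer, and then the Citrine open reading frame flanked by attB1 and attB2 sites, which are the footprint of Gateway recombination cloning. Transcription ends at the nopaline synthase (NOS) terminator and polyadenylation signal. According to the catalogue entry, a nuclear localization signal is fused to the C-terminus of the yellow fluorescent protein Citrine. The NLS is not annotated as a separate feature, but there is a short unannotated stretch between the end of Citrine and attB2 where it would lie.

The fusion directs yellow fluorescence to the nucleus, so the plasmid serves as a nuclear marker or localization control in plant cells. The associated work used particle bombardment for subcellular protein localization analysis in the aquatic plant Egeria densa.
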