Features (pLannotate 1.2.2; 22 found; start..end, strand, type, name):
    383..475     +  CDS            lacI (fragment): lac repressor; lacI; The lac repressor binds to the lac operator to inhibit transcription in E. coli. This inhibition can be relieved by adding lactose or isopropyl-β-D-thiogalactopyranoside (IPTG).
    488..509     +  protein_bind   CAP binding site: CAP binding activates transcription in the presence of cAMP. E. coli catabolite activator protein
    524..554     +  promoter       lac promoter: promoter for the E. coli lac operon
    562..578     +  protein_bind   lac operator: The lac repressor binds to the lac operator to inhibit transcription in E. coli. This inhibition can be relieved by adding lactose or isopropyl-β-D-thiogalactopyranoside (IPTG). lac repressor encoded by lacI
    620..638     +  promoter       SP6 promoter: promoter for bacteriophage SP6 RNA polymerase
    651..681     -  misc_feature   MCS (fragment): pUC18/19 multiple cloning site
    703..953     -  terminator     NOS terminator: nopaline synthase terminator and poly(A) signal
    998..1022    +  protein_bind   attB2: mutant version of attB; recombination site for the Gateway® BP reaction BP Clonase™
   1057..1752    -  CDS            Citrine: Citrine is a basic (constitutively fluorescent) yellow fluorescent protein published in 2001, derived from Aequorea victoria. It has moderate acid sensitivity.
   1755..1779    -  protein_bind   attB1: mutant version of attB; recombination site for the Gateway® BP reaction BP Clonase™
   1804..1821    -  misc_feature   MCS (fragment): pUC18/19 multiple cloning site
   1823..1878    -  misc_feature   TMV Ω: translational enhancer from the tobacco mosaic virus 5'-leader sequence (Gallie et al., 1988)
   1898..2242    -  promoter       CaMV 35S promoter: strong constitutive promoter from cauliflower mosaic virus
   1900..1946    -  promoter       minimal CaMV 35S promoter: minimal 35S promoter from cauliflower mosaic virus
   2286..2307    -  misc_feature   MCS (fragment): pUC18/19 multiple cloning site
   2319..2337    -  promoter       T7 promoter: promoter for bacteriophage T7 RNA polymerase
   2345..2500    +  CDS            lacZα (fragment): LacZα fragment of β-galactosidase; lacZ fragment
   2516..2605    -  misc_feature   bom (fragment): basis of mobility region from pBR322
   2707..2742    -  CDS            rop (fragment): Rop protein, which maintains plasmids at low copy number; rop
   2837..2917    +  promoter       AmpR promoter (fragment): bla
   2954..3769    +  CDS            KanR: aminoglycoside phosphotransferase; aph(3')-Ia; confers resistance to kanamycin in bacteria or G418 (Geneticin®) in eukaryotes
   3927..200     +  rep_origin     ori (across the origin): high-copy-number ColE1/pMB1/pBR322/pUC origin of replication
>Addgene plasmid #182583 | pGWT35S-Citrine-NLS | addgene full sequence | sequence record 361247 | Addgene NGS Result
AGCTATGAGAAAGCGCCACGCTTCCCGAAGGGAGAAAGGCGGACAGGTATCCGGTAAGCGGCAGGGTCGG
AACAGGAGAGCGCACGAGGGAGCTTCCAGGGGGAAACGCCTGGTATCTTTATAGTCCTGTCGGGTTTCGC
CACCTCTGACTTGAGCGTCGATTTTTGTGATGCTCGTCAGGGGGGCGGAGCCTATGGAAAAACGCCAGCA
ACGCGGCCTTTTTACGGTTCCTGGCCTTTTGCTGGCCTTTTGCTCACATGTTCTTTCCTGCGTTATCCCC
TGATTCTGTGGATAACCGTATTACCGCCTTTGAGTGAGCTGATACCGCTCGCCGCAGCCGAACGACCGAG
CGCAGCGAGTCAGTGAGCGAGGAAGCGGAAGAGCGCCCAATACGCAAACCGCCTCTCCCCGCGCGTTGGC
CGATTCATTAATGCAGCTGGCACGACAGGTTTCCCGACTGGAAAGCGGGCAGTGAGCGCAACGCAATTAA
TGTGAGTTAGCTCACTCATTAGGCACCCCAGGCTTTACACTTTATGCTTCCGGCTCGTATGTTGTGTGGA
ATTGTGAGCGGATAACAATTTCACACAGGAAACAGCTATGACCATGATTACGCCATGCTATTTAGGTGAC
ACTATAGAATACGCGGCCGCAAGCTTGCATGCCTGCAGGTCGACTCTAGAGCGGATCCACAATTGCGGCC
GCATCTAGTAACATAGATGACACCGCGCGCGATAATTTATCCTAGTTTGCGCGCTATATTTTGTTTTCTA
TCGCGTATTAAATGTATAATTGCGGGACTCTAATCATAAAAACCCATCTCATAAATAACGTCATGCATTA
CATGTTAATTATTACATGCTTAACGTAATTCAACAGAAATTATATGATAATCATCGCAAGACCGGCAACA
GGATTCAATCTTAAGAAACTTTATTGCCAAATGTTTGAACGATTCTAGATACTAGTGCTAGCCCATGGGG
AGCCTCCTGAGCCTCCAACCACTTTGTACAAGAAAGCTGGGTCTCACACCTTGCGCTTCTTCTTAGGAGG
CTTGTACAAAGTGGTCCCGGCGGCGGTCACGAACTCCAGCAGGACCATGTGATCGCGCTTCTCGTTGGGG
TCTTTGCTCAGGGCGGACTGGTAGCTCAGGTAGTGGTTGTCGGGCAGCAGCACGGGGCCGTCGCCGATGG
GGGTGTTCTGCTGGTAGTGGTCGGCGAGCTGCACGCTGCCGTCCTCGATGTTGTGGCGGATCTTGAAGTT
CACCTTGATGCCGTTCTTCTGCTTGTCGGCCATGATATAGACGTTGTGGCTGTTGTAGTTGTACTCCAGC
TTGTGCCCCAGGATGTTGCCGTCCTCCTTGAAGTCGATGCCCTTCAGCTCGATGCGGTTCACCAGGGTGT
CGCCCTCGAACTTCACCTCGGCGCGGGTCTTGTAGTTGCCGTCGTCCTTGAAGAAGATGGTGCGCTCCTG
GACGTAGCCTTCGGGCATGGCGGACTTGAAGAAGTCGTGCTGCTTCATGTGGTCGGGGTAGCGGGCGAAG
CACATCAGGCCGTAGCCGAAGGTGGTCACGAGGGTGGGCCAGGGCACGGGCAGCTTGCCGGTGGTGCAGA
TGAACTTCAGGGTCAGCTTGCCGTAGGTGGCATCGCCCTCGCCCTCGCCGGACACGCTGAACTTGTGGCC
GTTTACGTCGCCGTCCAGCTCGACCAGGATGGGCACCACCCCGGTGAACAGCTCCTCGCCCTTGCTCACC
ATGGAGCCTGCTTTTTTGTACAAACTTGTGGAGCCTCCTGAGCCTCCAAGCTTGGTACCGAGCTCGAATT
CTGTAATTGTAAATAGTAATTGTAATGTTGTTTGTTGTTTGTTGTTGTTGGTAATTGTTGAAGGATCTCA
AGAAGCCTGTCCTCTCCAAATGAAATGAACTTCCTTATATAGAGGAAGGGTCTTGCGAAGGATAGTGGGA
TTGTGCGTCATCCCTTACGTCAGTGGAGATATCACATCAATCCACTTGCTTTGAAGACGTGGTTGGAACG
TCTTCTTTTTCCACGATGTTCCTCGTGGGTGGGGGTCCATCTTTGGGACCACTGTCGGTAGAGGCATCTT
GAACGATAGCCTTTCCTTTATCGCAATGATGGCATTTGTAGGAGCCACCTTCCTTTTCTACTGTCCTTTC
GATAAGTGACAGATAGCTGGGCAATGGAATCCGAGGAGGTTTCCCGATATTACCCTTTGTTGAAAAGTCT
CAATAGCCCTCGGTCTTCTGAGCCCGGGAGATCTGGCCTCGAGATCCCGGGTACCGAGCTCGAATTCTGC
GGCCGCGCCCTATAGTGAGTCGTATTACACTAGCTCACTGGCCGTCGTTTTACAACGTCGTGACTGGGAA
AACCCTGGCGTTACCCAACTTAATCGCCTTGCAGCACATCCCCCTTTCGCCAGCTGGCGTAATAGCGAAG
AGGCCCGCACCGATCGCCCTTCCCAACAGTTGCGCAGCCTGAATGGCGAATGGCGCCTGTAGTAATATTT
TCTCCTTACGCATCTGTGCGGTATTTCACACCGCATATGGTGCACTCTCAGTACAATCTGCTCTGATGCC
GCATAGTTAAGCCAGCCCCGACACCCGCCAACACCCGCTGACGCGCCCTGACGGGCTTGTCTGCTCCCGG
CATCCGCTTACAGACAAGCTGTGACCGTCTCCGGGAGCTGCATGTGTCAGAGGTTTTCACCGTCATCACC
GAAACGCGCGAGACGAAAGGGCCTCGTGATACGCCTATTTTTATAGGTTAATGTCATGATAATAATGGTT
TCTTAGACGTCAGGTGGCACTTTTCGGGGAAATGTGCGCGGAACCCCTATTTGTTTATTTTTCTAAATAC
ATTCAAATATGTATCCGCTCATGAGACAATAACCCTGATAAATGCTTATGTCTGCTTACATAAACAGTAA
TACAAGGGGTGTTATGAGCCATATTCAACGGGAAACGTCTTGCTCAAGGCCGCGATTAAATTCCAACATG
GATGCTGATTTATATGGGTATAAATGGGCTCGCGATAATGTCGGGCAATCAGGTGCGACAATCTATCGAT
TGTATGGGAAGCCCGATGCGCCAGAGTTGTTTCTGAAACATGGCAAAGGTAGCGTTGCCAATGATGTTAC
AGATGAGATGGTCAGACTAAACTGGCTGACGGAATTTATGCCTCTTCCGACCATCAAGCATTTTATCCGT
ACTCCTGATGATGCATGGTTACTCACCTCTGCGATCCCAGGGAAAACAGCATTCCAGGTATTAGAAGAAT
ATCCTGATTCAGGTGAAAATATTGTTGATGCGCTGGCAGTGTTCCTGCGCCGGTTGCATTCGATTCCTGT
TTGTAATTGTCCTTTTAACAGCGATCGCGTATTTCGTCTCGCTCAGGCGCAATCACGAATGAATAACGGT
TTGGTTGATGCGAGTGATTTTGATGACGAGCGTAATGGCTGGCCTGTTGAACAAGTCTGGAAAGAAATGC
ATAAGCTATTGCCATTCTCACCGGATTCAGTCGTCACTCATGGTGATTTCTCACTTGATAACCTTATTTT
TGACGAGGGGAAATTAATAGGTTGTATTGATGTTGGACGAGTCGGAATCGCAGACCGATACCAGGATCTT
GCCATCCTATGGAACTGCCTCGGTGAGTTTTCTCCTTCATTACAGAAACGGCTTTTTCAAAAATATGGTA
TTGATAATCCTGATATGAATAAATTGCAGTTTCATTTGATGCTCGATGAGTTTTTCTAATTAAAACATAT
ATACTTTAGATTGATTTAAAACTTCATTTTTAATTTAAAAGGATCTAGGTGAAGATCCTTTTTGATAATC
TCATGACCAAAATCCCTTAACGTGAGTTTTCGTTCCACTGAGCGTCAGACCCCGTAGAAAAGATCAAAGG
ATCTTCTTGAGATCCTTTTTTTCTGCGCGTAATCTGCTGCTTGCAAACAAAAAAACCACCGCTACCAGCG
GTGGTTTGTTTGCCGGATCAAGAGCTACCAACTCTTTTTCCGAAGGTAACTGGCTTCAGCAGAGCGCAGA
TACCAAATACTGTTCTTCTAGTGTAGCCGTAGTTAGGCCACCACTTCAAGAACTCTGTAGCACCGCCTAC
ATACCTCGCTCTGCTAATCCTGTTACCAGTGGCTGCTGCCAGTGGCGATAAGTCGTGTCTTACCGGGTTG
GACTCAAGACGATAGTTACCGGATAAGGCGCAGCGGTCGGGCTGAACGGGGGGTTCGTGCACACAGCCCA
GCTTGGAGCGAACGACCTACACCGAACTGAGATACCTACAGCGTG
